>Addgene plasmid #214084 | pCMV-PEmax-P2A-hP53DD | addgene full sequence | sequence record 429366 | Addgene NGS Result
TAGGCGTTTTGCGCTGCTTCGCGATGTACGGGCCAGATATACGCGTTGACATTGATTATTGACTAGTTAT
TAATAGTAATCAATTACGGGGTCATTAGTTCATAGCCCATATATGGAGTTCCGCGTTACATAACTTACGG
TAAATGGCCCGCCTGGCTGACCGCCCAACGACCCCCGCCCATTGACGTCAATAATGACGTATGTTCCCAT
AGTAACGCCAATAGGGACTTTCCATTGACGTCAATGGGTGGAGTATTTACGGTAAACTGCCCACTTGGCA
GTACATCAAGTGTATCATATGCCAAGTACGCCCCCTATTGACGTCAATGACGGTAAATGGCCCGCCTGGC
ATTATGCCCAGTACATGACCTTATGGGACTTTCCTACTTGGCAGTACATCTACGTATTAGTCATCGCTAT
TACCATGGTGATGCGGTTTTGGCAGTACATCAATGGGCGTGGATAGCGGTTTGACTCACGGGGATTTCCA
AGTCTCCACCCCATTGACGTCAATGGGAGTTTGTTTTGGCACCAAAATCAACGGGACTTTCCAAAATGTC
GTAACAACTCCGCCCCATTGACGCAAATGGGCGGTAGGCGTGTACGGTGGGAGGTCTATATAAGCAGAGC
TGGTTTAGTGAACCGTCAGATCCGCTAGAGATCCGCGGCCGCTAATACGACTCACTATAGGGAGAGCCGC
CACCATGAAACGGACAGCCGACGGAAGCGAGTTCGAGTCACCAAAGAAGAAGCGGAAAGTCGACAAGAAG
TACAGCATCGGCCTGGACATCGGCACCAACTCTGTGGGCTGGGCCGTGATCACCGACGAGTACAAGGTGC
CCAGCAAGAAATTCAAGGTGCTGGGCAACACCGACCGGCACAGCATCAAGAAGAACCTGATCGGAGCCCT
GCTGTTCGACAGCGGCGAAACAGCCGAGGCCACCCGGCTGAAGAGAACCGCCAGAAGAAGATACACCAGA
CGGAAGAACCGGATCTGCTATCTGCAAGAGATCTTCAGCAACGAGATGGCCAAGGTGGACGACAGCTTCT
TCCACAGACTGGAAGAGTCCTTCCTGGTGGAAGAGGATAAGAAGCACGAGCGGCACCCCATCTTCGGCAA
CATCGTGGACGAGGTGGCCTACCACGAGAAGTACCCCACCATCTACCACCTGAGAAAGAAACTGGTGGAC
AGCACCGACAAGGCCGACCTGCGGCTGATCTATCTGGCCCTGGCCCACATGATCAAGTTCCGGGGCCACT
TCCTGATCGAGGGCGACCTGAACCCCGACAACAGCGACGTGGACAAGCTGTTCATCCAGCTGGTGCAGAC
CTACAACCAGCTGTTCGAGGAAAACCCCATCAACGCCAGCGGCGTGGACGCCAAGGCCATCCTGTCTGCC
AGACTGAGCAAGAGCAGAAAGCTGGAAAATCTGATCGCCCAGCTGCCCGGCGAGAAGAAGAATGGCCTGT
TCGGAAACCTGATTGCCCTGAGCCTGGGCCTGACCCCCAACTTCAAGAGCAACTTCGACCTGGCCGAGGA
TGCCAAACTGCAGCTGAGCAAGGACACCTACGACGACGACCTGGACAACCTGCTGGCCCAGATCGGCGAC
CAGTACGCCGACCTGTTTCTGGCCGCCAAGAACCTGTCCGACGCCATCCTGCTGAGCGACATCCTGAGAG
TGAACACCGAGATCACCAAGGCCCCCCTGAGCGCCTCTATGATCAAGAGATACGACGAGCACCACCAGGA
CCTGACCCTGCTGAAAGCTCTCGTGCGGCAGCAGCTGCCTGAGAAGTACAAAGAGATTTTCTTCGACCAG
AGCAAGAACGGCTACGCCGGCTACATTGACGGCGGAGCCAGCCAGGAAGAGTTCTACAAGTTCATCAAGC
CCATCCTGGAAAAGATGGACGGCACCGAGGAACTGCTCGTGAAGCTGAAGAGAGAGGACCTGCTGCGGAA
GCAGCGGACCTTCGACAACGGCAGCATCCCCCACCAGATCCACCTGGGAGAGCTGCACGCCATTCTGCGG
CGGCAGGAAGATTTTTACCCATTCCTGAAGGACAACCGGGAAAAGATCGAGAAGATCCTGACCTTCCGCA
TCCCCTACTACGTGGGCCCTCTGGCCAGGGGAAACAGCAGATTCGCCTGGATGACCAGAAAGAGCGAGGA
AACCATCACCCCCTGGAACTTCGAGGAAGTGGTGGACAAGGGCGCTTCCGCCCAGAGCTTCATCGAGCGG
ATGACCAACTTCGATAAGAACCTGCCCAACGAGAAGGTGCTGCCCAAGCACAGCCTGCTGTACGAGTACT
TCACCGTGTATAACGAGCTGACCAAAGTGAAATACGTGACCGAGGGAATGAGAAAGCCCGCCTTCCTGAG
CGGCGAGCAGAAAAAGGCCATCGTGGACCTGCTGTTCAAGACCAACCGGAAAGTGACCGTGAAGCAGCTG
AAAGAGGACTACTTCAAGAAAATCGAGTGCTTCGACTCCGTGGAAATCTCCGGCGTGGAAGATCGGTTCA
ACGCCTCCCTGGGCACATACCACGATCTGCTGAAAATTATCAAGGACAAGGACTTCCTGGACAATGAGGA
AAACGAGGACATTCTGGAAGATATCGTGCTGACCCTGACACTGTTTGAGGACAGAGAGATGATCGAGGAA
CGGCTGAAAACCTATGCCCACCTGTTCGACGACAAAGTGATGAAGCAGCTGAAGCGGCGGAGATACACCG
GCTGGGGCAGGCTGAGCCGGAAGCTGATCAACGGCATCCGGGACAAGCAGTCCGGCAAGACAATCCTGGA
TTTCCTGAAGTCCGACGGCTTCGCCAACAGAAACTTCATGCAGCTGATCCACGACGACAGCCTGACCTTT
AAAGAGGACATCCAGAAAGCCCAGGTGTCCGGCCAGGGCGATAGCCTGCACGAGCACATTGCCAATCTGG
CCGGCAGCCCCGCCATTAAGAAGGGCATCCTGCAGACAGTGAAGGTGGTGGACGAGCTCGTGAAAGTGAT
GGGCCGGCACAAGCCCGAGAACATCGTGATCGAAATGGCCAGAGAGAACCAGACCACCCAGAAGGGACAG
AAGAACAGCCGCGAGAGAATGAAGCGGATCGAAGAGGGCATCAAAGAGCTGGGCAGCCAGATCCTGAAAG
AACACCCCGTGGAAAACACCCAGCTGCAGAACGAGAAGCTGTACCTGTACTACCTGCAGAATGGGCGGGA
TATGTACGTGGACCAGGAACTGGACATCAACCGGCTGTCCGACTACGATGTGGACGCTATCGTGCCTCAG
AGCTTTCTGAAGGACGACTCCATCGACAACAAGGTGCTGACCAGAAGCGACAAGAACCGGGGCAAGAGCG
ACAACGTGCCCTCCGAAGAGGTCGTGAAGAAGATGAAGAACTACTGGCGGCAGCTGCTGAACGCCAAGCT
GATTACCCAGAGAAAGTTCGACAATCTGACCAAGGCCGAGAGAGGCGGCCTGAGCGAACTGGATAAGGCC
GGCTTCATCAAGAGACAGCTGGTGGAAACCCGGCAGATCACAAAGCACGTGGCACAGATCCTGGACTCCC
GGATGAACACTAAGTACGACGAGAATGACAAGCTGATCCGGGAAGTGAAAGTGATCACCCTGAAGTCCAA
GCTGGTGTCCGATTTCCGGAAGGATTTCCAGTTTTACAAAGTGCGCGAGATCAACAACTACCACCACGCC
CACGACGCCTACCTGAACGCCGTCGTGGGAACCGCCCTGATCAAAAAGTACCCTAAGCTGGAAAGCGAGT
TCGTGTACGGCGACTACAAGGTGTACGACGTGCGGAAGATGATCGCCAAGAGCGAGCAGGAAATCGGCAA
GGCTACCGCCAAGTACTTCTTCTACAGCAACATCATGAACTTTTTCAAGACCGAGATTACCCTGGCCAAC
GGCGAGATCCGGAAGCGGCCTCTGATCGAGACAAACGGCGAAACCGGGGAGATCGTGTGGGATAAGGGCC
GGGATTTTGCCACCGTGCGGAAAGTGCTGAGCATGCCCCAAGTGAATATCGTGAAAAAGACCGAGGTGCA
GACAGGCGGCTTCAGCAAAGAGTCTATCCTGCCCAAGAGGAACAGCGATAAGCTGATCGCCAGAAAGAAG
GACTGGGACCCTAAGAAGTACGGCGGCTTCGACAGCCCCACCGTGGCCTATTCTGTGCTGGTGGTGGCCA
AAGTGGAAAAGGGCAAGTCCAAGAAACTGAAGAGTGTGAAAGAGCTGCTGGGGATCACCATCATGGAAAG
AAGCAGCTTCGAGAAGAATCCCATCGACTTTCTGGAAGCCAAGGGCTACAAAGAAGTGAAAAAGGACCTG
ATCATCAAGCTGCCTAAGTACTCCCTGTTCGAGCTGGAAAACGGCCGGAAGAGAATGCTGGCCTCTGCCG
GCGAACTGCAGAAGGGAAACGAACTGGCCCTGCCCTCCAAATATGTGAACTTCCTGTACCTGGCCAGCCA
CTATGAGAAGCTGAAGGGCTCCCCCGAGGATAATGAGCAGAAACAGCTGTTTGTGGAACAGCACAAGCAC
TACCTGGACGAGATCATCGAGCAGATCAGCGAGTTCTCCAAGAGAGTGATCCTGGCCGACGCTAATCTGG
ACAAAGTGCTGTCCGCCTACAACAAGCACCGGGATAAGCCCATCAGAGAGCAGGCCGAGAATATCATCCA
CCTGTTTACCCTGACCAATCTGGGAGCCCCTGCCGCCTTCAAGTACTTTGACACCACCATCGACCGGAAG
AGGTACACCAGCACCAAAGAGGTGCTGGACGCCACCCTGATCCACCAGAGCATCACCGGCCTGTACGAGA
CACGGATCGACCTGTCTCAGCTGGGAGGTGACTCCGGCGGAAGCTCTGGTGGCAGCAAGCGGACCGCCGA
CGGCTCTGAATTCGAGAGCCCTAAGAAGAAAAGAAAGGTGAGCGGAGGCTCTAGCGGCGGAAGCACCCTG
AACATTGAAGACGAGTATAGACTGCATGAAACAAGCAAGGAACCCGACGTGTCCCTGGGCTCCACCTGGC
TGTCCGACTTTCCCCAGGCCTGGGCCGAGACAGGAGGAATGGGCCTGGCCGTGCGGCAGGCACCCCTGAT
CATCCCTCTGAAGGCCACCTCTACACCCGTGAGCATCAAGCAGTACCCTATGTCTCAGGAGGCCAGACTG
GGCATCAAGCCTCACATCCAGAGGCTGCTGGACCAGGGCATCCTGGTGCCATGCCAGAGCCCCTGGAACA
CACCACTGCTGCCCGTGAAGAAGCCAGGCACCAATGACTATAGACCCGTGCAGGATCTGAGAGAGGTGAA
CAAGAGGGTGGAGGATATCCACCCCACCGTGCCCAACCCTTACAATCTGCTGTCCGGCCTGCCCCCTTCT
CACCAGTGGTATACAGTGCTGGACCTGAAGGATGCCTTCTTTTGTCTGAGACTGCACCCTACCAGCCAGC
CACTGTTCGCCTTTGAGTGGAGGGACCCTGAGATGGGCATCTCTGGCCAGCTGACCTGGACACGCCTGCC
TCAGGGCTTCAAGAATAGCCCAACACTGTTTAACGAGGCCCTGCACCGCGACCTGGCAGATTTCCGGATC
CAGCACCCAGATCTGATCCTGCTGCAGTACGTGGACGATCTGCTGCTGGCCGCCACCAGCGAGCTGGATT
GCCAGCAGGGAACACGCGCCCTGCTGCAGACCCTGGGAAACCTGGGATATAGGGCATCCGCCAAGAAGGC
CCAGATCTGTCAGAAGCAGGTGAAGTACCTGGGCTATCTGCTGAAGGAGGGCCAGAGATGGCTGACAGAG
GCCAGGAAGGAGACAGTGATGGGCCAGCCAACACCCAAGACCCCAAGACAGCTGAGGGAGTTCCTGGGCA
AAGCAGGATTTTGCAGGCTGTTCATCCCAGGATTCGCAGAGATGGCAGCACCTCTGTACCCACTGACCAA
GCCGGGCACCCTGTTTAATTGGGGCCCTGACCAGCAGAAGGCCTATCAGGAGATCAAGCAGGCCCTGCTG
ACAGCACCAGCCCTGGGCCTGCCAGACCTGACCAAGCCTTTCGAGCTGTTTGTGGATGAGAAGCAGGGCT
ACGCCAAGGGCGTGCTGACCCAGAAGCTGGGACCATGGAGACGGCCCGTGGCCTATCTGTCCAAGAAGCT
GGACCCAGTGGCAGCAGGATGGCCACCATGCCTGAGGATGGTGGCAGCAATCGCCGTGCTGACAAAGGAT
GCCGGCAAGCTGACCATGGGACAGCCACTGGTCATCCTGGCACCACACGCAGTGGAGGCCCTGGTGAAGC
AGCCTCCAGATCGCTGGCTGTCTAACGCCCGGATGACACACTACCAGGCCCTGCTGCTGGACACCGATCG
CGTGCAGTTTGGCCCTGTGGTGGCCCTGAATCCAGCCACCCTGCTGCCTCTGCCAGAGGAGGGCCTGCAG
CACAACTGTCTGGACATCCTGGCAGAGGCACACGGAACAAGGCCAGACCTGACCGATCAGCCCCTGCCTG
ACGCCGATCACACATGGTATACCGATGGAAGCTCCCTGCTGCAGGAGGGCCAGAGGAAGGCAGGAGCAGC
AGTGACCACAGAGACAGAAGTGATCTGGGCCAAGGCCCTGCCAGCAGGCACATCCGCCCAGCGGGCCGAG
CTGATCGCCCTGACCCAGGCCCTGAAGATGGCCGAGGGCAAGAAGCTGAACGTGTACACAGACTCCAGAT
ATGCCTTCGCCACCGCACACATCCACGGAGAGATCTACAGGCGCCGGGGCTGGCTGACCTCTGAGGGCAA
GGAGATCAAGAACAAGGATGAGATCCTGGCCCTGCTGAAGGCCCTGTTTCTGCCCAAGCGGCTGAGCATC
ATCCACTGTCCTGGACACCAGAAGGGACACTCCGCCGAGGCAAGGGGCAATCGGATGGCCGACCAGGCCG
CCAGAAAGGCTGCTATTACTGAAACTCCCGACACTTCCACTCTGCTGATTGAAAACTCCTCCCCTTCTGG
CGGCTCAAAAAGAACCGCCGACGGCAGCGAATTCGAGTCTCCCAAGAAGAAGAGGAAAGTCGGCTCTGGC
CCTGCCGCTAAGAGAGTGAAGCTGGACGGATCCGGCGCAACAAACTTCTCTCTGCTGAAACAAGCCGGAG
ATGTCGAAGAGAATCCTGGACCGATGGAGCCTCACCACGAGCTGCCCCCAGGGAGCACTAAGCGAGCACT
GCCCAACAACACCAGCTCCTCTCCCCAGCCAAAGAAGAAACCACTGGATGGAGAATATTTCACCCTTCAG
ATCCGTGGGCGTGAGCGCTTCGAGATGTTCCGAGAGCTGAATGAGGCCTTGGAACTCAAGGATGCCCAGG
CTGGGAAGGAGCCAGGGGGGAGCAGGGCTCACTCCAGCCACCTGAAGTCCAAAAAGGGTCAGTCTACCTC
CCGCCATAAAAAACTCATGTTCAAGACAGAAGGGCCTGACTCAGACTGACCGGTGTTTAGGCGCGCCACC
GGTCATCATCACCATCACCATTGAGTTTAAACCCGCTGATCAGCCTCGACTGTGCCTTCTAGTTGCCAGC
CATCTGTTGTTTGCCCCTCCCCCGTGCCTTCCTTGACCCTGGAAGGTGCCACTCCCACTGTCCTTTCCTA
ATAAAATGAGAAAATTGCATCGCATTGTCTGAGTAGGTGTCATTCTATTCTGGGGGGTGGGGTGGGGCAG
GACAGCAAGGGGGAGGATTGGGAAGACAATAGCAGGCATGCTGGGGATGCGGTGGGCTCTATGGCTTCTG
AGGCGGAAAGAACCAGCTGGGGCTCGATACCGTCGACCTCTAGCTAGAGCTTGGCGTAATCATGGTCATA
GCTGTTTCCTGTGTGAAATTGTTATCCGCTCACAATTCCACACAACATACGAGCCGGAAGCATAAAGTGT
AAAGCCTAGGGTGCCTAATGAGTGAGCTAACTCACATTAATTGCGTTGCGCTCACTGCCCGCTTTCCAGT
CGGGAAACCTGTCGTGCCAGCTGCATTAATGAATCGGCCAACGCGCGGGGAGAGGCGGTTTGCGTATTGG
GCGCTCTTCCGCTTCCTCGCTCACTGACTCGCTGCGCTCGGTCGTTCGGCTGCGGCGAGCGGTATCAGCT
CACTCAAAGGCGGTAATACGGTTATCCACAGAATCAGGGGATAACGCAGGAAAGAACATGTGAGCAAAAG
GCCAGCAAAAGGCCAGGAACCGTAAAAAGGCCGCGTTGCTGGCGTTTTTCCATAGGCTCCGCCCCCCTGA
CGAGCATCACAAAAATCGACGCTCAAGTCAGAGGTGGCGAAACCCGACAGGACTATAAAGATACCAGGCG
TTTCCCCCTGGAAGCTCCCTCGTGCGCTCTCCTGTTCCGACCCTGCCGCTTACCGGATACCTGTCCGCCT
TTCTCCCTTCGGGAAGCGTGGCGCTTTCTCATAGCTCACGCTGTAGGTATCTCAGTTCGGTGTAGGTCGT
TCGCTCCAAGCTGGGCTGTGTGCACGAACCCCCCGTTCAGCCCGACCGCTGCGCCTTATCCGGTAACTAT
CGTCTTGAGTCCAACCCGGTAAGACACGACTTATCGCCACTGGCAGCAGCCACTGGTAACAGGATTAGCA
GAGCGAGGTATGTAGGCGGTGCTACAGAGTTCTTGAAGTGGTGGCCTAACTACGGCTACACTAGAAGAAC
AGTATTTGGTATCTGCGCTCTGCTGAAGCCAGTTACCTTCGGAAAAAGAGTTGGTAGCTCTTGATCCGGC
AAACAAACCACCGCTGGTAGCGGTGGTTTTTTTGTTTGCAAGCAGCAGATTACGCGCAGAAAAAAAGGAT
CTCAAGAAGATCCTTTGATCTTTTCTACGGGGTCTGACACTCAGTGGAACGAAAACTCACGTTAAGGGAT
TTTGGTCATGAGATTATCAAAAAGGATCTTCACCTAGATCCTTTTAAATTAAAAATGAAGTTTTAAATCA
ATCTAAAGTATATATGAGTAAACTTGGTCTGACAGTTACCAATGCTTAATCAGTGAGGCACCTATCTCAG
CGATCTGTCTATTTCGTTCATCCATAGTTGCCTGACTCCCCGTCGTGTAGATAACTACGATACGGGAGGG
CTTACCATCTGGCCCCAGTGCTGCAATGATACCGCGAGACCCACGCTCACCGGCTCCAGATTTATCAGCA
ATAAACCAGCCAGCCGGAAGGGCCGAGCGCAGAAGTGGTCCTGCAACTTTATCCGCCTCCATCCAGTCTA
TTAATTGTTGCCGGGAAGCTAGAGTAAGTAGTTCGCCAGTTAATAGTTTGCGCAACGTTGTTGCCATTGC
TACAGGCATCGTGGTGTCACGCTCGTCGTTTGGTATGGCTTCATTCAGCTCCGGTTCCCAACGATCAAGG
CGAGTTACATGATCCCCCATGTTGTGCAAAAAAGCGGTTAGCTCCTTCGGTCCTCCGATCGTTGTCAGAA
GTAAGTTGGCCGCAGTGTTATCACTCATGGTTATGGCAGCACTGCATAATTCTCTTACTGTCATGCCATC
CGTAAGATGCTTTTCTGTGACTGGTGAGTACTCAACCAAGTCATTCTGAGAATAGTGTATGCGGCGACCG
AGTTGCTCTTGCCCGGCGTCAATACGGGATAATACCGCGCCACATAGCAGAACTTTAAAAGTGCTCATCA
TTGGAAAACGTTCTTCGGGGCGAAAACTCTCAAGGATCTTACCGCTGTTGAGATCCAGTTCGATGTAACC
CACTCGTGCACCCAACTGATCTTCAGCATCTTTTACTTTCACCAGCGTTTCTGGGTGAGCAAAAACAGGA
AGGCAAAATGCCGCAAAAAAGGGAATAAGGGCGACACGGAAATGTTGAATACTCATACTCTTCCTTTTTC
AATATTATTGAAGCATTTATCAGGGTTATTGTCTCATGAGCGGATACATATTTGAATGTATTTAGAAAAA
TAAACAAATAGGGGTTCCGCGCACATTTCCCCGAAAAGTGCCACCTGACGTCGACGGATCGGGAGATCGA
TCTCCCGATCCCCTAGGGTCGACTCTCAGTACAATCTGCTCTGATGCCGCATAGTTAAGCCAGTATCTGC
TCCCTGCTTGTGTGTTGGAGGTCGCTGAGTAGTGCGCGAGCAAAATTTAAGCTACAACAAGGCAAGGCTT
GACCGACAATTGCATGAAGAATCTGCTTAGGGT
Features (pLannotate 1.2.2; 17 found; start..end, strand, type, name):
     48..427     +  enhancer       CMV enhancer: human cytomegalovirus immediate early enhancer
    428..631     +  promoter       CMV promoter: human cytomegalovirus (CMV) immediate early promoter
    673..691     +  promoter       T7 promoter: promoter for bacteriophage T7 RNA polymerase
    762..4863    +  CDS            dCas9 (fragment): catalytically dead mutant of the Cas9 endonuclease from the Streptococcus pyogenes Type II CRISPR/Cas system RNA-guided DNA-binding protein that lacks endonuclease activity due to the D10A mutation in the RuvC catalytic domain and the N863A mutation in the HNH catalytic domain
   4965..6995    +  CDS            gag-pol (fragment): POL_MLVMS - Experimental evidence at protein level: Swiss-Prot protein existence level 1. [Integrase]: Catalyzes viral DNA integration into the host chromosome, by performing a series of DNA cutting and joining reactions. This enzyme activity takes place after virion entry into a cell and reverse transcription of the RNA genome in dsDNA. The first step in the integration process is 3' processing. This step requires a complex comprising the viral genome, matrix protein and integrase. This complex is called the pre-integration complex (PIC). The integrase protein removes 2 nucleotides from each
   7166..7469    +  CDS            p53 (fragment): human tumor suppressor protein that is often mutated in cancers; Homo sapiens TP53; responds to cellular stresses to regulate the expression of target genes
   7540..7764    +  polyA_signal   bGH poly(A) signal: bovine growth hormone polyadenylation signal
   7768..7789    +  promoter       SV40 promoter (fragment): SV40 enhancer and early promoter
   7794..7810    +  misc_feature   MCS (fragment): pBluescript multiple cloning site
   7859..7875    -  protein_bind   lac operator: The lac repressor binds to the lac operator to inhibit transcription in E. coli. This inhibition can be relieved by adding lactose or isopropyl-β-D-thiogalactopyranoside (IPTG). lac repressor encoded by lacI
   7883..7913    -  promoter       lac promoter: promoter for the E. coli lac operon
   7928..7949    -  protein_bind   CAP binding site: CAP binding activates transcription in the presence of cAMP. E. coli catabolite activator protein
   7962..8054    -  CDS            lacI (fragment): lac repressor; lacI; The lac repressor binds to the lac operator to inhibit transcription in E. coli. This inhibition can be relieved by adding lactose or isopropyl-β-D-thiogalactopyranoside (IPTG).
   8237..8825    -  rep_origin     ori: high-copy-number ColE1/pMB1/pBR322/pUC origin of replication
   8996..9856    -  CDS            AmpR: β-lactamase; bla; confers resistance to ampicillin, carbenicillin, and related antibiotics
   9857..9961    -  promoter       AmpR promoter: bla
  10032..10076   -  misc_feature   bom (fragment): basis of mobility region from pBR322
