[The description below was written by a language model from this plasmid's Addgene catalogue record and pLannotate feature annotations shown in this document.]
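Description:
pCMV-PEmax-P2A-hP53DD is a mammalian expression plasmid of about 10.2 kb, built on a pCMV backbone, for transient delivery of the PEmax prime editor together with a dominant-negative p53 fragment. It is propagated in E. coli as a high-copy plasmid through a ColE1/pUC-type origin and selected with ampicillin via the β-lactamase gene. Short remnants of lac regulatory elements, an SV40 promoter fragment and a pBR322 bom fragment are backbone carry-over with no evident functional role. The feature table shows no mammalian selection marker.

The payload is a single open reading frame of roughly 6.7 kb. It is driven by the human cytomegalovirus immediate early enhancer and promoter and terminated by the bovine growth hormone polyadenylation signal. A T7 promoter sits just upstream of the coding region and also serves as a sequencing primer site. The frame begins with Streptococcus pyogenes Cas9. The automated annotation labels this part as a dCas9 fragment, but prime editors use a Cas9 nickase, so the label probably reflects closest-match annotation rather than a catalytically dead enzyme. The Cas9 is fused to a reverse transcriptase from Moloney murine leukemia virus, which the feature table annotates as a gag-pol fragment. A P2A ribosome-skipping peptide, named in the catalogue entry but not annotated, then separates the editor from hP53DD, the carboxy-terminal dominant-negative fragment of human TP53, so both proteins are made from one transcript.

Co-expressing P53DD is meant to transiently dampen the p53 response. The associated publication concerns prime editing in human pluripotent stem cells. The pegRNA that directs the edit is not encoded on this plasmid and must be supplied separately.
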