Addgene plasmid #214084: pCMV-PEmax-P2A-hP53DD
Purpose: Mammalian expression of SpCas9 PEmax prime editor with P2A-hP53DD
Depositing lab: Ting Zhou. Publication: Robust and inducible genome editing via an all-in-one prime editor in human pluripotent stem cells. Wu Y, Zhong A, Sidharta M, Kim TW, Ramirez B, Persily B, Studer L, Zhou T. Nat Commun. 2024 Dec 30;15(1):10824. doi: 10.1038/s41467-024-55104-1. PubMed 39737975.
Backbone
  Vector backbone: pCMV
  Vector type: Mammalian Expression
Growth in bacteria
  Bacterial resistance: Ampicillin, 100 μg/mL
  Growth temperature: 37°C
  Growth strain: DH5alpha
  Copy number: High Copy
Gene/Insert
  Gene/Insert name: PEmax-P2A-hP53DD (alt name: Human TP53 carboxy-terminal dominant-negative fragment)
  Species: H. sapiens (human), Synthetic; SpCas9 is from Streptococcus pyogenes; MMLV_RT is from the Moloney murine leukemia virus
  Insert size (bp): 6729
  Entrez Gene: TP53 (a.k.a. BCC7, BMFS5, LFS1, P53, TRP53)
  Promoter: CMV
  Cloning method: Gibson Cloning
  Sequencing primers: 5′ T7; 3′ BGH-rev
Terms and licenses: Academic/Nonprofit Terms; Industry Terms: Not Available to Industry
How to cite: pCMV-PEmax-P2A-hP53DD was a gift from Ting Zhou (Addgene plasmid # 214084 ; http://n2t.net/addgene:214084 ; RRID:Addgene_214084)
